>Addgene plasmid #64795 | pMSCV-PIG-Lin28b | depositor full sequence | sequence record 129764 | Full plasmid sequence
TGAAAGACCCCACCTGTAGGTTTGGCAAGCTAGCTTAAGTAACGCCATTTTGCAAGGCATGGAAAATACA
TAACTGAGAATAGAGAAGTTCAGATCAAGGTTAGGAACAGAGAGACAGCAGAATATGGGCCAAACAGGAT
ATCTGTGGTAAGCAGTTCCTGCCCCGGCTCAGGGCCAAGAACAGATGGTCCCCAGATGCGGTCCCGCCCT
CAGCAGTTTCTAGAGAACCATCAGATGTTTCCAGGGTGCCCCAAGGACCTGAAATGACCCTGTGCCTTAT
TTGAACTAACCAATCAGTTCGCTTCTCGCTTCTGTTCGCGCGCTTCTGCTCCCCGAGCTCAATAAAAGAG
CCCACAACCCCTCACTCGGCGCGCCAGTCCTCCGATAGACTGCGTCGCCCGGGTACCCGTATTCCCAATA
AAGCCTCTTGCTGTTTGCATCCGAATCGTGGACTCGCTGATCCTTGGGAGGGTCTCCTCAGATTGATTGA
CTGCCCACCTCGGGGGTCTTTCATTTGGAGGTTCCACCGAGATTTGGAGACCCCTGCCCAGGGACCACCG
ACCCCCCCGCCGGGAGGTAAGCTGGCCAGCGGTCGTTTCGTGTCTGTCTCTGTCTTTGTGCGTGTTTGTG
CCGGCATCTAATGTTTGCGCCTGCGTCTGTACTAGTTAGCTAACTAGCTCTGTATCTGGCGGACCCGTGG
TGGAACTGACGAGTTCTGAACACCCGGCCGCAACCCTGGGAGACGTCCCAGGGACTTTGGGGGCCGTTTT
TGTGGCCCGACCTGAGGAAGGGAGTCGATGTGGAATCCGACCCCGTCAGGATATGTGGTTCTGGTAGGAG
ACGAGAACCTAAAACAGTTCCCGCCTCCGTCTGAATTTTTGCTTTCGGTTTGGAACCGAAGCCGCGCGTC
TTGTCTGCTGCAGCGCTGCAGCATCGTTCTGTGTTGTCTCTGTCTGACTGTGTTTCTGTATTTGTCTGAA
AATTAGGGCCAGACTGTTACCACTCCCTTAAGTTTGACCTTAGGTCACTGGAAAGATGTCGAGCGGATCG
CTCACAACCAGTCGGTAGATGTCAAGAAGAGACGTTGGGTTACCTTCTGCTCTGCAGAATGGCCAACCTT
TAACGTCGGATGGCCGCGAGACGGCACCTTTAACCGAGACCTCATCACCCAGGTTAAGATCAAGGTCTTT
TCACCTGGCCCGCATGGACACCCAGACCAGGTCCCCTACATCGTGACCTGGGAAGCCTTGGCTTTTGACC
CCCCTCCCTGGGTCAAGCCCTTTGTACACCCTAAGCCTCCGCCTCCTCTTCCTCCATCCGCCCCGTCTCT
CCCCCTTGAACCTCCTCGTTCGACCCCGCCTCGATCCTCCCTTTATCCAGCCCTCACTCCTTCTCTAGGC
GCCGGAATTAGATCTCTCGACATGGCCGAAGGCGGGGCTAGCAAAGGTGGTGGAGAAGAGCCCGGGAAGC
TGCCGGAGCCGGCAGAGGAGGAATCCCAGGTTTTGCGCGGAACTGGCCACTGTAAGTGGTTCAATGTGCG
CATGGGATTTGGATTCATCTCCATGATAAACCGAGAGGGAAGCCCCTTGGATATTCCAGTCGATGTATTT
GTACACCAAAGCAAACTATTCATGGAAGGATTTAGAAGCCTAAAAGAAGGAGAACCAGTGGAATTCACAT
TTAAAAAATCTTCCAAAGGCCTTGAGTCAATACGGGTAACAGGACCTGGTGGGAGCCCCTGTTTAGGAAG
TGAAAGAAGACCCAAAGGGAAGACACTACAGAAAAGAAAACCAAAGGGAGATAGATGCTACAACTGTGGT
GGCCTTGATCATCATGCTAAGGAATGTAGTCTACCTCCTCAGCCAAAGAAGTGCCATTACTGTCAGAGCA
TCATGCACATGGTGGCAAACTGCCCACATAAAAATGTTGCACAGCCACCCGCGAGTTCTCAGGGAAGACA
GGAAGCAGAATCCCAGCCATGCACTTCAACTCTCCCTCGAGAAGTGGGAGGCGGGCATGGCTGTACATCA
CCACCGTTTCCTCAGGAGGCTAGGGCAGAGATCTCAGAACGGTCAGGCAGGTCACCTCAAGAAGCTTCCT
CCACGAAGTCATCTATAGCACCAGAAGAGCAAAGCAAAAAGGGGCCTTCAGTTCAAAAAAGGAAAAAGAC
ATAAGTCGAGGTTAACGAATTCTACCGGGTAGGGGAGGCGCTTTTCCCAAGGCAGTCTGGAGCATGCGCT
TTAGCAGCCCCGCTGGGCACTTGGCGCTACACAAGTGGCCTCTGGCCTCGCACACATTCCACATCCACCG
GTAGGCGCCAACCGGCTCCGTTCTTTGGTGGCCCCTTCGCGCCACCTTCTACTCCTCCCCTAGTCAGGAA
GTTCCCCCCCGCCCCGCAGCTCGCGTCGTGCAGGACGTGACAAATGGAAGTAGCACGTCTCACTAGTCTC
GTGCAGATGGACAGCACCGCTGAGCAATGGAAGCGGGTAGGCCTTTGGGGCAGCGGCCAATAGCAGCTTT
GCTCCTTCGCTTTCTGGGCTCAGAGGCTGGGAAGGGGTGGGTCCGGGGGCGGGCTCAGGGGCGGGCTCAG
GGGCGGGGCGGGCGCCCGAAGGTCCTCCGGAGGCCCGGCATTCTGCACGCTTCAAAAGCGCACGTCTGCC
GCGCTGTTCTCCTCTTCCTCATCTCCGGGCCTTTCGACCTGCAGCCCAAGCTTACCATGACCGAGTACAA
GCCCACGGTGCGCCTCGCCACCCGCGACGACGTCCCCAGGGCCGTACGCACCCTCGCCGCCGCGTTCGCC
GACTACCCCGCCACGCGCCACACCGTCGATCCGGACCGCCACATCGAGCGGGTCACCGAGCTGCAAGAAC
TCTTCCTCACGCGCGTCGGGCTCGACATCGGCAAGGTGTGGGTCGCGGACGACGGCGCCGCGGTGGCGGT
CTGGACCACGCCGGAGAGCGTCGAAGCGGGGGCGGTGTTCGCCGAGATCGGCCCGCGCATGGCCGAGTTG
AGCGGTTCCCGGCTGGCCGCGCAGCAACAGATGGAAGGCCTCCTGGCGCCGCACCGGCCCAAGGAGCCCG
CGTGGTTCCTGGCCACCGTCGGCGTCTCGCCCGACCACCAGGGCAAGGGTCTGGGCAGCGCCGTCGTGCT
CCCCGGAGTGGAGGCGGCCGAGCGCGCCGGGGTGCCCGCCTTCCTGGAGACCTCCGCGCCCCGCAACCTC
CCCTTCTACGAGCGGCTCGGCTTCACCGTCACCGCCGACGTCGAGGTGCCCGAAGGACCGCGCACCTGGT
GCATGACCCGCAAGCCCGGTGCCTGACGCCCGCCCCACGACCCGCAGCGCCCGACCGAAAGGAGCGCACG
ACCCCATGCATCGAATTCCGCCCCCCCCCCCTAACGTTACTGGCCGAAGCCGCTTGGAATAAGGCCGGTG
TGCGTTTGTCTATATGTTATTTTCCACCATATTGCCGTCTTTTGGCAATGTGAGGGCCCGGAAACCTGGC
CCTGTCTTCTTGACGAGCATTCCTAGGGGTCTTTCCCCTCTCGCCAAAGGAATGCAAGGTCTGTTGAATG
TCGTGAAGGAAGCAGTTCCTCTGGAAGCTTCTTGAAGACAAACAACGTCTGTAGCGACCCTTTGCAGGCA
GCGGAACCCCCCACCTGGCGACAGGTGCCTCTGCGGCCAAAAGCCACGTGTATAAGATACACCTGCAAAG
GCGGCACAACCCCAGTGCCACGTTGTGAGTTGGATAGTTGTGGAAAGAGTCAAATGGCTCTCCTCAAGCG
TATTCAACAAGGGGCTGAAGGATGCCCAGAAGGTACCCCATTGTATGGGATCTGATCTGGGGCCTCGGTG
CACATGCTTTACATGTGTTTAGTCGAGGTTAAAAAAACGTCTAGGCCCCCCGAACCACGGGGACGTGGTT
TTCCTTTGAAAAACACGATGATAATATGGCCACAACCATGGTGAGCAAGGGCGAGGAGCTGTTCACCGGG
GTGGTGCCCATCCTGGTCGAGCTGGACGGCGACGTAAACGGCCACAAGTTCAGCGTGTCTGGCGAGGGCG
AGGGCGATGCCACCTACGGCAAGCTGACCCTGAAGTTCATCTGCACCACCGGCAAGCTGCCCGTGCCCTG
GCCCACCCTCGTGACCACCCTGACCTACGGCGTGCAGTGCTTCAGCCGCTACCCCGACCACATGAAGCAG
CACGACTTCTTCAAGTCCGCCATGCCCGAAGGCTACGTCCAGGAGCGCACCATCTTCTTCAAGGACGACG
GCAACTACAAGACCCGCGCCGAGGTGAAGTTCGAGGGCGACACCCTGGTGAACCGCATCGAGCTGAAGGG
CATCGACTTCAAGGAGGACGGCAACATCCTGGGGCACAAGCTGGAGTACAACTACAACAGCCACAACGTC
TATATCATGGCCGACAAGCAGAAGAACGGCATCAAGGCGAACTTCAAGATCCGCCACAACATCGAGGACG
GCAGCGTGCAGCTCGCCGACCACTACCAGCAGAACACCCCCATCGGCGACGGCCCCGTGCTGCTGCCCGA
CAACCACTACCTGAGCACCCAGTCCGCCCTGAGCAAAGACCCCAACGAGAAGCGCGATCACATGGTCCTG
CTGGAGTTCGTGACCGCCGCCGGGATCACTCTCGGCATGGACGAGCTGTACAAGTAATGAATTAATTAAG
AATTATCAAGCTTATCGATACCGTCGACCTGCAGCCAAGCTTATCGATAAAATAAAAGATTTTATTTAGT
CTCCAGAAAAAGGGGGGAATGAAAGACCCCACCTGTAGGTTTGGCAAGCTAGCTTAAGTAACGCCATTTT
GCAAGGCATGGAAAATACATAACTGAGAATAGAGAAGTTCAGATCAAGGTTAGGAACAGAGAGACAGCAG
AATATGGGCCAAACAGGATATCTGTGGTAAGCAGTTCCTGCCCCGGCTCAGGGCCAAGAACAGATGGTCC
CCAGATGCGGTCCCGCCCTCAGCAGTTTCTAGAGAACCATCAGATGTTTCCAGGGTGCCCCAAGGACCTG
AAATGACCCTGTGCCTTATTTGAACTAACCAATCAGTTCGCTTCTCGCTTCTGTTCGCGCGCTTCTGCTC
CCCGAGCTCAATAAAAGAGCCCACAACCCCTCACTCGGCGCGCCAGTCCTCCGATAGACTGCGTCGCCCG
GGTACCCGTGTATCCAATAAACCCTCTTGCAGTTGCATCCGACTTGTGGTCTCGCTGTTCCTTGGGAGGG
TCTCCTCTGAGTGATTGACTACCCGTCAGCGGGGGTCTTTCATGGGTAACAGTTTCTTGAAGTTGGAGAA
CAACATTCTGAGGGTAGGAGTCGAATATTAAGTAATCCTGACTCAATTAGCCACTGTTTTGAATCCACAT
ACTCCAATACTCCTGAAATAGTTCATTATGGACAGCGCAGAAGAGCTGGGGAGAATTAATTCGTAATCAT
GGTCATAGCTGTTTCCTGTGTGAAATTGTTATCCGCTCACAATTCCACACAACATACGAGCCGGAAGCAT
AAAGTGTAAAGCCTGGGGTGCCTAATGAGTGAGCTAACTCACATTAATTGCGTTGCGCTCACTGCCCGCT
TTCCAGTCGGGAAACCTGTCGTGCCAGCTGCATTAATGAATCGGCCAACGCGCGGGGAGAGGCGGTTTGC
GTATTGGGCGCTCTTCCGCTTCCTCGCTCACTGACTCGCTGCGCTCGGTCGTTCGGCTGCGGCGAGCGGT
ATCAGCTCACTCAAAGGCGGTAATACGGTTATCCACAGAATCAGGGGATAACGCAGGAAAGAACATGTGA
GCAAAAGGCCAGCAAAAGGCCAGGAACCGTAAAAAGGCCGCGTTGCTGGCGTTTTTCCATAGGCTCCGCC
CCCCTGACGAGCATCACAAAAATCGACGCTCAAGTCAGAGGTGGCGAAACCCGACAGGACTATAAAGATA
CCAGGCGTTTCCCCCTGGAAGCTCCCTCGTGCGCTCTCCTGTTCCGACCCTGCCGCTTACCGGATACCTG
TCCGCCTTTCTCCCTTCGGGAAGCGTGGCGCTTTCTCATAGCTCACGCTGTAGGTATCTCAGTTCGGTGT
AGGTCGTTCGCTCCAAGCTGGGCTGTGTGCACGAACCCCCCGTTCAGCCCGACCGCTGCGCCTTATCCGG
TAACTATCGTCTTGAGTCCAACCCGGTAAGACACGACTTATCGCCACTGGCAGCAGCCACTGGTAACAGG
ATTAGCAGAGCGAGGTATGTAGGCGGTGCTACAGAGTTCTTGAAGTGGTGGCCTAACTACGGCTACACTA
GAAGGACAGTATTTGGTATCTGCGCTCTGCTGAAGCCAGTTACCTTCGGAAAAAGAGTTGGTAGCTCTTG
ATCCGGCAAACAAACCACCGCTGGTAGCGGTGGTTTTTTTGTTTGCAAGCAGCAGATTACGCGCAGAAAA
AAAGGATCTCAAGAAGATCCTTTGATCTTTTCTACGGGGTCTGACGCTCAGTGGAACGAAAACTCACGTT
AAGGGATTTTGGTCATGAGATTATCAAAAAGGATCTTCACCTAGATCCTTTTAAATTAAAAATGAAGTTT
TAAATCAATCTAAAGTATATATGAGTAAACTTGGTCTGACAGTTACCAATGCTTAATCAGTGAGGCACCT
ATCTCAGCGATCTGTCTATTTCGTTCATCCATAGTTGCCTGACTCCCCGTCGTGTAGATAACTACGATAC
GGGAGGGCTTACCATCTGGCCCCAGTGCTGCAATGATACCGCGAGACCCACGCTCACCGGCTCCAGATTT
ATCAGCAATAAACCAGCCAGCCGGAAGGGCCGAGCGCAGAAGTGGTCCTGCAACTTTATCCGCCTCCATC
CAGTCTATTAATTGTTGCCGGGAAGCTAGAGTAAGTAGTTCGCCAGTTAATAGTTTGCGCAACGTTGTTG
CCATTGCTACAGGCATCGTGGTGTCACGCTCGTCGTTTGGTATGGCTTCATTCAGCTCCGGTTCCCAACG
ATCAAGGCGAGTTACATGATCCCCCATGTTGTGCAAAAAAGCGGTTAGCTCCTTCGGTCCTCCGATCGTT
GTCAGAAGTAAGTTGGCCGCAGTGTTATCACTCATGGTTATGGCAGCACTGCATAATTCTCTTACTGTCA
TGCCATCCGTAAGATGCTTTTCTGTGACTGGTGAGTACTCAACCAAGTCATTCTGAGAATAGTGTATGCG
GCGACCGAGTTGCTCTTGCCCGGCGTCAATACGGGATAATACCGCGCCACATAGCAGAACTTTAAAAGTG
CTCATCATTGGAAAACGTTCTTCGGGGCGAAAACTCTCAAGGATCTTACCGCTGTTGAGATCCAGTTCGA
TGTAACCCACTCGTGCACCCAACTGATCTTCAGCATCTTTTACTTTCACCAGCGTTTCTGGGTGAGCAAA
AACAGGAAGGCAAAATGCCGCAAAAAAGGGAATAAGGGCGACACGGAAATGTTGAATACTCATACTCTTC
CTTTTTCAATATTATTGAAGCATTTATCAGGGTTATTGTCTCATGAGCGGATACATATTTGAATGTATTT
AGAAAAATAAACAAATAGGGGTTCCGCGCACATTTCCCCGAAAAGTGCCACCTGACGTCTAAGAAACCAT
TATTATCATGACATTAACCTATAAAAATAGGCGTATCACGAGGCCCTTTCGTCTCGCGCGTTTCGGTGAT
GACGGTGAAAACCTCTGACACATGCAGCTCCCGGAGACGGTCACAGCTTGTCTGTAAGCGGATGCCGGGA
GCAGACAAGCCCGTCAGGGCGCGTCAGCGGGTGTTGGCGGGTGTCGGGGCTGGCTTAACTATGCGGCATC
AGAGCAGATTGTACTGAGAGTGCACCATATGCGGTGTGAAATACCGCACAGATGCGTAAGGAGAAAATAC
CGCATCAGGCGCCATTCGCCATTCAGGCTGCGCAACTGTTGGGAAGGGCGATCGGTGCGGGCCTCTTCGC
TATTACGCCAGCTGGCGAAAGGGGGATGTGCTGCAAGGCGATTAAGTTGGGTAACGCCAGGGTTTTCCCA
GTCACGACGTTGTAAAACGACGGCGCAAGGAATGGTGCATGCAAGGAGATGGCGCCCAACAGTCCCCCGG
CCACGGGGCCTGCCACCATACCCACGCCGAAACAAGCGCTCATGAGCCCGAAGTGGCGAGCCCGATCTTC
CCCATCGGTGATGTCGGCGATATAGGCGCCAGCAACCGCACCTGTGGCGCCGGTGATGCCGGCCACGATG
CGTCCGGCGTAGAGGCGATTAGTCCAATTTGTTAAAGACAGGATATCAGTGGTCCAGGCTCTAGTTTTGA
CTCAACAATATCACCAGCTGAAGCCTATAGAGTACGAGCCATAGATAAAATAAAAGATTTTATTTAGTCT
CCAGAAAAAGGGGGGAA
Features (pLannotate 1.2.2; 22 found; start..end, strand, type, name):
    579..920     +  misc_feature   MESV Ψ: packaging signal of murine embryonic stem cell virus
    987..1403    +  CDS            gag (truncated): truncated Moloney murine leukemia virus (MMLV) gag gene lacking the start codon
   1422..2171    +  CDS            LIN28B: LN28B_HUMAN - Also known as CSDD2. Experimental evidence at protein level: Swiss-Prot protein existence level 1. Suppressor of microRNA (miRNA) biogenesis, including that of let-7 and possibly of miR107, miR-143 and miR-200c. Binds primary let-7 transcripts (pri-let-7), including pri-let-7g and pri-let-7a-1, and sequester them in the nucleolus, away from the microprocessor complex, hence preventing their processing into mature miRNA (PubMed:22118463). Does not act on pri-miR21 (PubMed:22118463). The repression of let-7 expression is required for normal development and contributes to maintain t
   2197..2696    +  promoter       PGK promoter: mouse phosphoglycerate kinase 1 promoter
   2717..3316    +  CDS            PuroR: puromycin N-acetyltransferase; pac from Streptomyces alboniger; confers resistance to puromycin
   3482..3944    +  misc_feature   IRES: internal ribosome entry site (IRES) of the encephalomyocarditis virus (EMCV)
   3958..4677    +  CDS            EGFP: the original enhanced GFP (Yang et al., 1996) mammalian codon-optimized
   4694..4720    +  misc_feature   MCS (fragment): pBluescript multiple cloning site
   4779..5293    +  LTR            3' LTR: 3' long terminal repeat from murine embryonic stem cell virus
   5486..5502    -  protein_bind   lac operator: The lac repressor binds to the lac operator to inhibit transcription in E. coli. This inhibition can be relieved by adding lactose or isopropyl-β-D-thiogalactopyranoside (IPTG). lac repressor encoded by lacI
   5510..5540    -  promoter       lac promoter: promoter for the E. coli lac operon
   5555..5576    -  protein_bind   CAP binding site: CAP binding activates transcription in the presence of cAMP. E. coli catabolite activator protein
   5589..5681    -  CDS            lacI (fragment): lac repressor; lacI; The lac repressor binds to the lac operator to inhibit transcription in E. coli. This inhibition can be relieved by adding lactose or isopropyl-β-D-thiogalactopyranoside (IPTG).
   5864..6452    -  rep_origin     ori: high-copy-number ColE1/pMB1/pBR322/pUC origin of replication
   6623..7483    -  CDS            AmpR: β-lactamase; bla; confers resistance to ampicillin, carbenicillin, and related antibiotics
   7484..7588    -  promoter       AmpR promoter: bla
   7683..7718    +  CDS            rop (fragment): Rop protein, which maintains plasmids at low copy number; rop
   7820..7919    +  misc_feature   bom (fragment): basis of mobility region from pBR322
   7925..8074    -  CDS            lacZα (fragment): LacZα fragment of β-galactosidase; lacZ fragment
   8074..8275    -  CDS            TcR (fragment): tetracycline efflux protein; tet; confers resistance to tetracycline
   8276..8374    +  CDS            env (fragment): murine leukemia virus gPr80 envelope polyprotein precursor; env; proteolytically cleaved into gp70SU and p15TM subunits
   8416..515     +  LTR            5' LTR (across the origin): 5' long terminal repeat from murine embryonic stem cell virus
