[The description below was written by a language model from this plasmid's Addgene catalogue record and pLannotate feature annotations shown in this document.]
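Description:
pMSCV-PIG-Lin28b is a gammaretroviral expression plasmid built on the MSCV PIG (Puro-IRES-GFP) backbone and used to express human LIN28B in mammalian cells. In bacteria it is maintained through a high-copy ColE1/pUC-type origin and selected with ampicillin via the β-lactamase gene. The remaining bacterial-side annotations (fragments of lacI, lacZα, rop, bom, TcR and a lac promoter/operator) are non-functional remnants of earlier cloning vectors. The total size is about 8.4 kb, and the feature table corresponds to the full depositor sequence.

The proviral cassette is bounded by murine embryonic stem cell virus 5′ and 3′ LTRs. Downstream of the 5′ LTR lie the Ψ packaging signal and a truncated gag segment lacking its start codon, which together let the genomic transcript be packaged into virions when gag, pol and env are supplied in trans by packaging cells. The roughly 750 bp LIN28B coding sequence was inserted at a single XhoI site (retained on both sides) immediately after this region. No separate promoter is annotated upstream of it, so it is presumably transcribed from the 5′ LTR. An internal mouse PGK promoter then drives a bicistronic marker unit in which puromycin N-acetyltransferase is followed by an EMCV IRES and EGFP. Transduced cells can therefore be selected with puromycin and also tracked or sorted by green fluorescence. No epitope tag on LIN28B is recorded.

LIN28B is an RNA-binding protein that blocks maturation of let-7 family microRNAs. The associated publication concerns Myc-mediated let-7 repression and proliferation, consistent with use of the vector for stable enforced LIN28B expression by retroviral transduction.
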