Addgene plasmid #64795: pMSCV-PIG-Lin28b
Purpose: Expresses human Lin28b in mammalian cells
Depositing lab: Joshua Mendell. Depositing organization: Johns Hopkins University and School of Medicine. Publication: Lin-28B transactivation is necessary for Myc-mediated let-7 repression and proliferation. Chang TC, Zeitels LR, Hwang HW, Chivukula RR, Wentzel EA, Dews M, Jung J, Gao P, Dang CV, Beer MA, Thomas-Tikhonenko A, Mendell JT. Proc Natl Acad Sci U S A. 2009 Mar 3;106(9):3384-9. doi: 10.1073/pnas.0808300106. Epub 2009 Feb 11. PubMed 19211792.
Backbone
  Vector backbone: MSCV PIG
  Backbone manufacturer: Scott Lowe
  Backbone size w/o insert (bp): 7658
  Total vector size (bp): 8416
  Vector type: Mammalian Expression, Retroviral
Growth in bacteria
  Bacterial resistance: Ampicillin, 100 μg/mL
  Growth temperature: 37°C
  Growth strain: Stbl4
  Copy number: High Copy
Gene/Insert
  Gene/Insert name: Lin28b
  Species: H. sapiens (human)
  Insert size (bp): 758
  Entrez Gene: LIN28B (a.k.a. CSDD2)
  Cloning method: Restriction Enzyme; 5′ cloning site XhoI (not destroyed); 3′ cloning site XhoI (not destroyed)
  Sequencing primers: 5′ TTGAACCTCCTCGTTCGACC; 3′ GATGTGGAATGTGTGCGAGG
Terms and licenses: Academic/Nonprofit Terms; Industry Terms: Not Available to Industry
How to cite: pMSCV-PIG-Lin28b was a gift from Joshua Mendell (Addgene plasmid # 64795 ; http://n2t.net/addgene:64795 ; RRID:Addgene_64795)
