>Addgene plasmid #64795 | pMSCV-PIG-Lin28b | addgene partial sequence | sequence record 129762 | IRES-F 5'-TGGCTCTCCTCAAGCGTATT-3'
AGGTACCCCATTGTATGGGATCTGATCTGGGGCCTCGGTGCACATGCTTTACATGTGTTTAGTCGAGGTT
AAAAAAACGTCTAGGCCCCCCGAACCACGGGGACGTGGTTTTCCTTTGAAAAACACGATGATAATATGGC
CACAACCATGGTGAGCAAGGGCGAGGAGCTGTTCACCGGGGTGGTGCCCATCCTGGTCGAGCTGGACGGC
GACGTAAACGGCCACAAGTTCAGCGTGTCTGGCGAGGGCGAGGGCGATGCCACCTACGGCAAGCTGACCC
TGAAGTTCATCTGCACCACCGGCAAGCTGCCCGTGCCCTGGCCCACCCTCGTGACCACCCTGACCTACGG
CGTGCAGTGCTTCAGCCGCTACCCCGACCACATGAAGCAGCACGACTTCTTCAAGTCCGCCATGCCCGAA
GGCTACGTCCAGGAGCGCACCATCTTCTTCAAGGACGACGGCAACTACAAGACCCGCGCCGAGGTGAAGT
TCGAGGGCGACACCCTGGTGAACCGCATCGAGCTGAAGGGCATCGACTTCAAGGAGGACGGCAACATCCT
GGGGCACAAGCTGGAGTACAACTACAACAGCCACAACGTCTATATCATGGCCGACAAGCAGAAGAACGGC
ATCAAGGCGAACTTCAAGATCCGCCACAACATCGAGGACGGCAGCGTGCAGCTCGCCGACCACTACCAGC
AGAACACCCCCATCGGCGACGGCCCCGTGCTGCTGCCCGACAACCACTACCTGAGCACCCAGTCCGCCCT
GAGCAAAGACCCCAACGAGAAGCGCGATCACATGGTCCTGCTGGAGTTCGTGACCGCCGCCGGGATCACT
CTCGGCATGGACGAGCTGTACAAGTAATGAATTAATTAAGAATTATCAAGCTTATCGATACCGTCGACCT
GCAGCCAAGCTTATCGATAAAATAAAAGATTTTATTTAGTCTCCAGAAAAA
