>Addgene plasmid #64795 | pMSCV-PIG-Lin28b | addgene partial sequence | sequence record 129763 | pLXSN5 5'-CCCTTGAACCTCCTCGTTCGACC-3'
CAGCCCTCACTCCTTCTCTAGGCGCCGGAATTAGATCTCTCGACATGGCCGAAGGCGGGGCTAGCAAAGG
TGGTGGAGAAGAGCCCGGGAAGCTGCCGGAGCCGGCAGAGGAGGAATCCCAGGTTTTGCGCGGAACTGGC
CACTGTAAGTGGTTCAATGTGCGCATGGGATTTGGATTCATCTCCATGATAAACCGAGAGGGAAGCCCCT
TGGATATTCCAGTCGATGTATTTGTACACCAAAGCAAACTATTCATGGAAGGATTTAGAAGCCTAAAAGA
AGGAGAACCAGTGGAATTCACATTTAAAAAATCTTCCAAAGGCCTTGAGTCAATACGGGTAACAGGACCT
GGTGGGAGCCCCTGTTTAGGAAGTGAAAGAAGACCCAAAGGGAAGACACTACAGAAAAGAAAACCAAAGG
GAGATAGATGCTACAACTGTGGTGGCCTTGATCATCATGCTAAGGAATGTAGTCTACCTCCTCAGCCAAA
GAAGTGCCATTACTGTCAGAGCATCATGCACATGGTGGCAAACTGCCCACATAAAAATGTTGCACAGCCA
CCCGCGAGTTCTCAGGGAAGACAGGAAGCAGAATCCCAGCCATGCACTTCAACTCTCCCTCGAGAAGTGG
GAGGCGGGCATGGCTGTACATCACCACCGTTTCCTCAGGAGGCTAGGGCAGAGATCTCAGAACGGTCAGG
CAGGTCACCTCAAGAAGCTTCCTCCACGAAGTCATCTATAGCACCAGAAGAGCAAAGCAAAAAGGGGCCT
TCAGTTCAAAAAAGGAAAAAGACATAAGTCGAGGTTAACGAATTCTACCGGGTAGGGGAGGCGCTTTTCC
CAAGGCAGTCTGGAGCATGCGCTTTAGCAGCCCCGCTGGGCACTTGGCGCTACACAAGTGGCCTCTGGCC
TCGCACACATTCCACATCCACCGGTAGGCGCCAACCGGCTCCGTTCTTTGGTGGCCCCTTCGCGCCACCT
TCTACTCCTCCCCTAGTCAGGAAGTTCCCCCCCGCCCCGCA
